>Addgene plasmid #89426 | pGAD424-hSyntenin2a | addgene full sequence | sequence record 177606 | Addgene NGS Result
TGAGAGTGCACCATAACGCATTTAAGCATAAACACGCACTATGCCGTTCTTCTCATGTATATATATATAC
AGGCAACACGCAGATATAGGTGCGACGTGAACAGTGAGCTGTATGTGCGCAGCTCGCGTTGCATTTTCGG
AAGCGCTCGTTTTCGGAAACGCTTTGAAGTTCCTATTCCGAAGTTCCTATTCTCTAGCTAGAAAGTATAG
GAACTTCAGAGCGCTTTTGAAAACCAAAAGCGCTCTGAAGACGCACTTTCAAAAAACCAAAAACGCACCG
GACTGTAACGAGCTACTAAAATATTGCGAATACCGCTTCCACAAACATTGCTCAAAAGTATCTCTTTGCT
ATATATCTCTGTGCTATATCCCTATATAACCTACCCATCCACCTTTCGCTCCTTGAACTTGCATCTAAAC
TCGACCTCTACATTTTTTATGTTTATCTCTAGTATTACTCTTTAGACAAAAAAATTGTAGTAAGAACTAT
TCATAGAGTGAATCGAAAACAATACGAAAATGTAAACATTTCCTATACGTAGTATATAGAGACAAAATAG
AAGAAACCGTTCATAATTTTCTGACCAATGAAGAATCATCAACGCTATCACTTTCTGTTCACAAAGTATG
CGCAATCCACATCGGTATAGAATATAATCGGGGATGCCTTTATCTTGAAAAAATGCACCCGCAGCTTCGC
TAGTAATCAGTAAACGCGGGAAGTGGAGTCAGGCTTTTTTTATGGAAGAGAAAATAGACACCAAAGTAGC
CTTCTTCTAACCTTAACGGACCTACAGTGCAAAAAGTTATCAAGAGACTGCATTATAGAGCGCACAAAGG
AGAAAAAAAGTAATCTAAGATGCTTTGTTAGAAAAATAGCGCTCTCGGGATGCATTTTTGTAGAACAAAA
AAGAAGTATAGATTCTTTGTTGGTAAAATAGCGCTCTCGCGTTGCATTTCTGTTCTGTAAAAATGCAGCT
CAGATTCTTTGTTTGAAAAATTAGCGCTCTCGCGTTGCATTTTTGTTTTACAAAAATGAAGCACAGATTC
TTCGTTGGTAAAATAGCGCTTTCGCGTTGCATTTCTGTTCTGTAAAAATGCAGCTCAGATTCTTTGTTTG
AAAAATTAGCGCTCTCGCGTTGCATTTTTGTTCTACAAAATGAAGCACAGATGCTTCGTTGCTTGCATGC
AACTTCTTTTCTTTTTTTTTCTTTTCTCTCTCCCCCGTTGTTGTCTCACCATATCCGCAATGACAAAAAA
ATGATGGAAGACACTAAAGGAAAAAATTAACGACAAAGACAGCACCAACAGATGTCGTTGTTCCAGAGCT
GATGAGGGGTATCTCGAAGCACACGAAACTTTTTCCTTCCTTCATTCACGCACACTACTCTCTAATGAGC
AACGGTATACGGCCTTCCTTCCAGTTACTTGAATTTGAAATAAAAAAAAGTTTGCTGTCTTGCTATCAAG
TATAAATAGACCTGCAATTATTAATCTTTTGTTTCCTCGTCATTGTTCTCGTTCCCTTTCTTCCTTGTTT
CTTTTTCTGCACAATATTTCAAGCTATACCAAGCATACAATCAACTCCAAGCTTTGCAAAGATGGATAAA
GCGGAATTAATTCCCGAGCCTCCAAAAAAGAAGAGAAAGGTCGAATTGGGTACCGCCGCCAATTTTAATC
AAAGTGGGAATATTGCTGATAGCTCATTGTCCTTCACTTTCACTAACAGTAGCAACGGTCCGAACCTCAT
AACAACTCAAACAAATTCTCAAGCGCTTTCACAACCAATTGCCTCCTCTAACGTTCATGATAACTTCATG
AATAATGAAATCACGGCTAGTAAAATTGATGATGGTAATAATTCAAAACCACTGTCACCTGGTTGGACGG
ACCAAACTGCGTATAACGCGTTTGGAATCACTACAGGGATGTTTAATACCACTACAATGGATGATGTATA
TAACTATCTATTCGATGATGAAGATACCCCACCAAACCCAAAAAAAGAGATCTCTCGAGGATCCGAATTC
ATGTCATCCCTGTACCCATCTCTAGAGGACCTAAAAGTGGACCAAGCCATTCAGGCCCAGGTCAGAGCCT
CACCCAAGATGCCAGCCCTGCCAGTCCAGGCAACAGCCATTTCCCCACCACCAGTTTTGTACCCAAACTT
GGCAGAACTGGAAAATTATATGGGTCTTTCCCTCTCCAGCCAAGAAGTCCAGGAGAGCCTGCTTCATATT
CCAGAGGGTGACAGTACAGCGGTCTCGGGCCCCGGGCCCGGCCAGATGGTGGCACCGGTAACCGGGTACA
GCCTGGGCGTGCGGCGAGCTGAGATCAAGCCCGGGGTGCGCGAGATCCACCTGTGCAAGGACGAGCGCGG
CAAGACCGGGCTGAGGCTGCGGAAGGTCGACCAGGGGCTCTTTGTGCAGTTGGTCCAGGCCAACACCCCT
GCATCCCTTGTGGGGCTGCGCTTTGGGGACCAGCTCCTGCAGATTGACGGGCGTGACTGTGCTGGGTGGA
GCTCGCACAAAGCCCATCAGGTGGTGAAGAAGGCATCAGGCGATAAGATTGTCATGGTGGTTCGGGACAG
GCCGTTCCAGCGGACTGTCACCATGCACAAGGACAGCATGGGCCATGTCGGCTTCGTGATCAAGAAGGGG
AAGATTGTCTCTCTGGTCAAAGGGAGTTCTGCGGCCCGCAACGGGCTCCTCACCAACCACTACGTGTGTG
AGGTGGACGGGCAGAATGTTATCGGGCTGAAGGACAAAAAGATCATGGAGATTCTGGCCACGGCTGGGAA
CGTTGTCACCCTGACCATCATCCCCAGTGTGATCTACGAGCACATGGTCAAAAAGTTGCCTCCAGTCCTG
CTCCACCACACCATGGACCACTCCATCCCAGATGCCTGAAGCCACTGCAGGGCAGGGCAGGCAGGGGGGG
CTTCCCGCCCTCCTGCAGCAAAGGGCAACCACCCTCGGATGAATTCCAGATCTATGAATCGTAGATACTG
AAAAACCCCGCAAGTTCACTTCAACTGTGCATCGTGCACCATCTCAATTTCTTTCATTTATACATCGTTT
TGCCTTCTTTTATGTAACTATACTCCTCTAAGTTTCAATCTTGGCCATGTAACCTCTGATCTATAGAATT
TTTTAAATGACTAGAATTAATGCCCATCTTTTTTTTGGACCTAAATTCTTCATGAAAATATATTACGAGG
GCTTATTCAGAAGCTTTGGACTTCTTCGCCAGAGGTTTGGTCAAGTCTCCAATCAAGGTTGTCGGCTTGT
CTACCTTGCCAGAAATTTACGAAAAGATGGAAAAGGGTCAAATCGTTGGTAGATACGTTGTTGACACTTC
TAAATAAGCGAATTTCTTATGATTTATGATTTTTATTATTAAATAAGTTATAAAAAAAATAAGTGTATAC
AAATTTTAAAGTGACTCTTAGGTTTTAAAACGAAAATTCTTATTCTTGAGTAACTCTTTCCTGTAGGTCA
GGTTGCTTTCTCAGGTATAGCATGAGGTCGCTCTTATTGACCACACCTCTACCGGCATGCCGGTCGAAAT
TCCCCTACCCTATGAACATATTCCATTTTGTAATTTCGTGTCGTTTCTATTATGAATTTCATTTATAAAG
TTTATGTACAAATATCATAAAAAAAGAGAATCTTTTTAAGCAAGGATTTTCTTAACTTCTTCGGCGACAG
CATCACCGACTTCGGTGGTACTGTTGGAACCACCTAAATCACCAGTTCTGATACCTGCATCCAAAACCTT
TTTAACTGCATCTTCAATGGCCTTACCTTCTTCAGGCAAGTTCAATGACAATTTCAACATCATTGCAGCA
GACAAGATAGTGGCGATAGGGTTGACCTTATTCTTTGGCAAATCTGGAGCAGAACCGTGGCATGGTTCGT
ACAAACCAAATGCGGTGTTCTTGTCTGGCAAAGAGGCCAAGGACGCAGATGGCAACAAACCCAAGGAACC
TGGGATAACGGAGGCTTCATCGGAGATGATATCACCAAACATGTTGCTGGTGATTATAATACCATTTAGG
TGGGTTGGGTTCTTAACTAGGATCATGGCGGCAGAATCAATCAATTGATGTTGAACCTTCAATGTAGGAA
ATTCGTTCTTGATGGTTTCCTCCACAGTTTTTCTCCATAATCTTGAAGAGGCCAAAACATTAGCTTTATC
CAAGGACCAAATAGGCAATGGTGGCTCATGTTGTAGGGCCATGAAAGCGGCCATTCTTGTGATTCTTTGC
ACTTCTGGAACGGTGTATTGTTCACTATCCCAAGCGACACCATCACCATCGTCTTCCTTTCTCTTACCAA
AGTAAATACCTCCCACTAATTCTCTGACAACAACGAAGTCAGTACCTTTAGCAAATTGTGGCTTGATTGG
AGATAAGTCTAAAAGAGAGTCGGATGCAAAGTTACATGGTCTTAAGTTGGCGTACAATTGAAGTTCTTTA
CGGATTTTTAGTAAACCTTGTTCAGGTCTAACACTACCTGTACCCCATTTAGGACCACCCACAGCACCTA
ACAAAACGGCATCAGCCTTCTTGGAGGCTTCCAGCGCCTCATCTGGAAGTGGAACACCTGTAGCATCGAT
AGCAGCACCACCAATTAAATGATTTTCGAAATCGAACTTGACATTGGAACGAACATCAGAAATAGCTTTA
AGAACCTTAATGGCTTCGGCTGTGATTTCTTGACCAACGTGGTCACCTGGCAAAACGACGATCTTCTTAG
GGGCAGACATTAGAATGGTATATCCTTGAAATATATATATATATTGCTGAAATGTAAAAGGTAAGAAAAG
TTAGAAAGTAAGACGATTGCTAACCACCTATTGGAAAAAACAATAGGTCCTTAAATAATATTGTCAACTT
CAAGTATTGTGATGCAAGCATTTAGTCATGAACGCTTCTCTATTCTATATGAAAAGCCGGTTCCGGCGCT
CTCACCTTTCCTTTTTCTCCCAATTTTTCAGTTGAAAAAGGTATATGCGTCAGGCGACCTCTGAAATTAA
CAAAAAATTTCCAGTCATCGAATTTGATTCTGTGCGATAGCGCCCCTGTGTGTTCTCGTTATGTTGAGGA
AAAAAATAATGGTTGCTAAGAGATTCGAACTCTTGCATCTTACGATACCTGAGTATTCCCACAGTTGGGG
GATCTCGACTCTAGCTAGAGGATCAATTCGTAATCATGTCATAGCTGTTTCCTGTGTGAAATTGTTATCC
GCTCACAATTCCACACAACATACGAGCCGGAAGCATAAAGTGTAAAGCCTGGGGTGCCTAATGAGTGAGC
TAACTCACATTAATTGCGTTGCGCTCACTGCCCGCTTTCCAGTCGGGAAACCTGTCGTGCCAGCTGCATT
AATGAATCGGCCAACGCGCGGGGAGAGGCGGTTTGCGTATTGGGCGCTCTTCCGCTTCCTCGCTCACTGA
CTCGCTGCGCTCGGTCGTTCGGCTGCGGCGAGCGGTATCAGCTCACTCAAAGGCGGTAATACGGTTATCC
ACAGAATCAGGGGATAACGCAGGAAAGAACATGTGAGCAAAAGGCCAGCAAAAGGCCAGGAACCGTAAAA
AGGCCGCGTTGCTGGCGTTTTTCCATAGGCTCCGCCCCCCTGACGAGCATCACAAAAATCGACGCTCAAG
TCAGAGGTGGCGAAACCCGACAGGACTATAAAGATACCAGGCGTTTCCCCCTGGAAGCTCCCTCGTGCGC
TCTCCTGTTCCGACCCTGCCGCTTACCGGATACCTGTCCGCCTTTCTCCCTTCGGGAAGCGTGGCGCTTT
CTCATAGCTCACGCTGTAGGTATCTCAGTTCGGTGTAGGTCGTTCGCTCCAAGCTGGGCTGTGTGCACGA
ACCCCCCGTTCAGCCCGACCGCTGCGCCTTATCCGGTAACTATCGTCTTGAGTCCAACCCGGTAAGACAC
GACTTATCGCCACTGGCAGCAGCCACTGGTAACAGGATTAGCAGAGCGAGGTATGTAGGCGGTGCTACAG
AGTTCTTGAAGTGGTGGCCTAACTACGGCTACACTAGAAGAACAGTATTTGGTATCTGCGCTCTGCTGAA
GCCAGTTACCTTCGGAAAAAGAGTTGGTAGCTCTTGATCCGGCAAACAAACCACCGCTGGTAGCGGTGGT
TTTTTTGTTTGCAAGCAGCAGATTACGCGCAGAAAAAAAGGATCTCAAGAAGATCCTTTGATCTTTTCTA
CGGGGTCTGACGCTCAGTGGAACGAAAACTCACGTTAAGGGATTTTGGTCATGAGATTATCAAAAAGGAT
CTTCACCTAGATCCTTTTAAATTAAAAATGAAGTTTTAAATCAATCTAAAGTATATATGAGTAAACTTGG
TCTGACAGTTACCAATGCTTAATCAGTGAGGCACCTATCTCAGCGATCTGTCTATTTCGTTCATCCATAG
TTGCCTGACTCCCCGTCGTGTAGATAACTACGATACGGGAGGGCTTACCATCTGGCCCCAGTGCTGCAAT
GATACCGCGAGACCCACGCTCACCGGCTCCAGATTTATCAGCAATAAACCAGCCAGCCGGAAGGGCCGAG
CGCAGAAGTGGTCCTGCAACTTTATCCGCCTCCATCCAGTCTATTAATTGTTGCCGGGAAGCTAGAGTAA
GTAGTTCGCCAGTTAATAGTTTGCGCAACGTTGTTGCCATTGCTACAGGCATCGTGGTGTCACGCTCGTC
GTTTGGTATGGCTTCATTCAGCTCCGGTTCCCAACGATCAAGGCGAGTTACATGATCCCCCATGTTGTGC
AAAAAAGCGGTTAGCTCCTTCGGTCCTCCGATCGTTGTCAGAAGTAAGTTGGCCGCAGTGTTATCACTCA
TGGTTATGGCAGCACTGCATAATTCTCTTACTGTCATGCCATCCGTAAGATGCTTTTCTGTGACTGGTGA
GTACTCAACCAAGTCATTCTGAGAATAGTGTATGCGGCGACCGAGTTGCTCTTGCCCGGCGTCAATACGG
GATAATACCGCGCCACATAGCAGAACTTTAAAAGTGCTCATCATTGGAAAACGTTCTTCGGGGCGAAAAC
TCTCAAGGATCTTACCGCTGTTGAGATCCAGTTCGATGTAACCCACTCGTGCACCCAACTGATCTTCAGC
ATCTTTTACTTTCACCAGCGTTTCTGGGTGAGCAAAAACAGGAAGGCAAAATGCCGCAAAAAAGGGAATA
AGGGCGACACGGAAATGTTGAATACTCATACTCTTCCTTTTTCAATATTATTGAAGCATTTATCAGGGTT
ATTGTCTCATGAGCGGATACATATTTGAATGTATTTAGAAAAATAAACAAATAGGGGTTCCGCGCACATT
TCCCCGAAAAGTGCCACCTGACGTCTAAGAAACCATTATTATCATGACATTAACCTATAAAAATAGGCGT
ATCACGAGGCCCTTTCGTCTCGCGCGTTTCGGTGATGACGGTGAAAACCTCTGACACATGCAGCTCCCGG
AGACGGTCACAGCTTGTCTGTAAGCGGATGCCGGGAGCAGACAAGCCCGTCAGGGCGCGTCAGCGGGTGT
TGGCGGGTGTCGGGGCTGGCTTAACTATGCGGCATCAGAGCAGATTGTAC
Features (pLannotate 1.2.2; 18 found; start..end, strand, type, name):
     16..1180    +  rep_origin     2μ ori: yeast 2μ plasmid origin of replication
   1190..1586    +  promoter       ADH1 promoter: S. cerevisiae ADH1; promoter for alcohol dehydrogenase 1
   1632..1651    +  CDS            SV40 NLS (fragment): nuclear localization signal of SV40 (simian virus 40) large T antigen
   1668..2009    +  CDS            GAL4 activation domain: activation domain of the GAL4 transcriptional activator; Saccharomyces cerevisiae GAL4 (truncated)
   2031..2906    +  CDS            SDCBP2: SDCB2_HUMAN - Also known as SITAC18. Experimental evidence at protein level: Swiss-Prot protein existence level 1. Binds phosphatidylinositol 4,5-bisphosphate (PIP2). May play a role in the organization of nuclear PIP2, cell division and cell survival (PubMed:15961997). From Homo sapiens (Human).
   3230..3364    +  CDS            ADH1 (fragment): ADH1_YEAST - Also known as ADC1. Experimental evidence at protein level: Swiss-Prot protein existence level 1. This isozyme preferentially catalyzes the conversion of primary unbranched alcohols to their corresponding aldehydes. Also shows activity toward secondary alcohols. From Saccharomyces cerevisiae (strain ATCC 204508 / S288c) (Baker's yeast).
   3368..3555    +  terminator     ADH1 terminator: S. cerevisiae ADH1; transcription terminator for the S. cerevisiae alcohol dehydrogenase 1 (ADH1) gene
   3679..4770    -  CDS            LEU2: LEU3_YEAST - Experimental evidence at protein level: Swiss-Prot protein existence level 1. Catalyzes the oxidation of 3-carboxy-2-hydroxy-4- methylpentanoate (3-isopropylmalate) to 3-carboxy-4-methyl-2- oxopentanoate. The product decarboxylates to 4-methyl-2 oxopentanoate. From Saccharomyces cerevisiae (strain ATCC 204508 / S288c) (Baker's yeast).
   4771..5176    -  promoter       LEU2 promoter: S. cerevisiae LEU2
   5242..5258    -  protein_bind   lac operator: The lac repressor binds to the lac operator to inhibit transcription in E. coli. This inhibition can be relieved by adding lactose or isopropyl-β-D-thiogalactopyranoside (IPTG). lac repressor encoded by lacI
   5266..5296    -  promoter       lac promoter: promoter for the E. coli lac operon
   5311..5332    -  protein_bind   CAP binding site: CAP binding activates transcription in the presence of cAMP. E. coli catabolite activator protein
   5345..5437    -  CDS            lacI (fragment): lac repressor; lacI; The lac repressor binds to the lac operator to inhibit transcription in E. coli. This inhibition can be relieved by adding lactose or isopropyl-β-D-thiogalactopyranoside (IPTG).
   5620..6208    -  rep_origin     ori: high-copy-number ColE1/pMB1/pBR322/pUC origin of replication
   6379..7239    -  CDS            AmpR: β-lactamase; bla; confers resistance to ampicillin, carbenicillin, and related antibiotics
   7240..7344    -  promoter       AmpR promoter: bla
   7439..7474    +  CDS            rop (fragment): Rop protein, which maintains plasmids at low copy number; rop
   7576..15      +  misc_feature   bom (fragment) (across the origin): basis of mobility region from pBR322
