[The description below was written by a language model from this plasmid's Addgene catalogue record and pLannotate feature annotations shown in this document.]
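Description:
pGAD424-hSyntenin2a is a yeast two-hybrid "prey" plasmid built on the Clontech pGAD424 backbone, an E. coli/S. cerevisiae shuttle vector of about 7.6 kb. In bacteria it is maintained at high copy through a ColE1/pUC-type origin and selected with ampicillin via the β-lactamase gene. In yeast it replicates episomally from the 2μ origin and is selected by complementation of leucine auxotrophy with the LEU2 marker, which is driven by its own promoter. The feature table also picks up backbone remnants with no functional role in the assay, including a lac promoter/operator segment and fragments of lacI, rop and the pBR322 bom region.

The expression cassette uses the yeast ADH1 promoter to drive a fusion protein. An SV40 large T antigen nuclear localization signal is followed by the GAL4 transcriptional activation domain and then the human SDCBP2 (syntenin-2) coding sequence, so the activation domain sits at the N terminus of the insert. The insert was cloned as an EcoRI fragment, and transcription ends at the ADH1 terminator, which is preceded by a short residual piece of ADH1 coding sequence.

When co-expressed in a suitable reporter strain with a bait fused to a DNA-binding domain, an interaction between syntenin-2 and the bait brings the GAL4 activation domain to the reporter promoters and switches on reporter expression. The associated publication used such assays to compare binding of the neural cell recognition molecule neurofascin to syntenin-1 and syntenin-2, and to test self-association of the syntenins. The record does not explain the "2a" designation in the plasmid name.
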