Addgene plasmid #89426: pGAD424-hSyntenin2a
Purpose: Two-hybrid system
Depositing lab: Fritz Rathjen. Depositing organization: Max-Delbrueck-Centrum fuer Molekulare Medizin (MDC). Publication: The neural cell recognition molecule neurofascin interacts with syntenin-1 but not with syntenin-2, both of which reveal self-associating activity. Koroll M, Rathjen FG, Volkmer H. J Biol Chem. 2001 Apr 6;276(14):10646-54. doi: 10.1074/jbc.M010647200. Epub 2001 Jan 4. PubMed 11152476.
Backbone
  Vector backbone: pGAD424
  Backbone manufacturer: Clontech
  Vector type: Yeast Expression
  Selectable markers: LEU2
Growth in bacteria
  Bacterial resistance: Ampicillin, 100 μg/mL
  Growth temperature: 37°C
  Growth strain: DH5alpha
  Copy number: High Copy
Gene/Insert
  Gene/Insert name: SDCBP2 (alt name: Syntenin-2)
  Species: H. sapiens (human)
  Entrez Gene: SDCBP2 (a.k.a. SITAC, SITAC18, ST-2, ST2)
  Promoter: ADH1
  Tag / fusion protein: Gal4 AD (N terminal on backbone)
  Cloning method: Restriction Enzyme; 5′ cloning site EcoRI (unknown if destroyed); 3′ cloning site EcoRI (unknown if destroyed)
  Sequencing primers: 5′ Gal4-AD
Terms and licenses: Academic/Nonprofit Terms; Industry Terms: Not Available to Industry
How to cite: pGAD424-hSyntenin2a was a gift from Fritz Rathjen (Addgene plasmid # 89426 ; http://n2t.net/addgene:89426 ; RRID:Addgene_89426)
